Addgene plasmid #125436: Lenti-(BB)-hPGK-KRAB-dCas9-P2A-BlastR rs12189774-guide1
Purpose: CRISPR-mediated repression of human islet enhancer containing T2D-associated variant rs12189774 (VEGFA GWAS locus)
Depositing lab: Jorge Ferrer. Depositing organization: Imperial College London. Publication: Human pancreatic islet three-dimensional chromatin architecture provides insights into the genetics of type 2 diabetes. Miguel-Escalada I, Bonas-Guarch S, Cebola I, Ponsa-Cobas J, Mendieta-Esteban J, Atla G, Javierre BM, Rolando DMY, Farabella I, Morgan CC, Garcia-Hurtado J, Beucher A, Moran I, Pasquali L, Ramos-Rodriguez M, Appel EVR, Linneberg A, Gjesing AP, Witte DR, Pedersen O, Grarup N, Ravassard P, Torrents D, Mercader JM, Piemonti L, Berney T, de Koning EJP, Kerr-Conte J, Pattou F, Fedko IO, Groop L, Prokopenko I, Hansen T, Marti-Renom MA, Fraser P, Ferrer J. Nat Genet. 2019 Jun 28. pii: 10.1038/s41588-019-0457-0. doi: 10.1038/s41588-019-0457-0. PubMed 31253982.
Backbone
  Vector backbone: Lenti-(BB)-hPGK-KRAB-dCas9-P2A-BlastR
  Backbone manufacturer: Jorge Ferrer (Addgene #118155)
  Vector type: Mammalian Expression, Lentiviral, CRISPR
  Selectable markers: Blasticidin
Growth in bacteria
  Bacterial resistance: Ampicillin, 100 μg/mL
  Growth temperature: 37°C
  Growth strain: Stbl3
  Copy number: High Copy
Gene/Insert
  Gene/Insert name: KRAB-dCas9-2A-BlastR
  gRNA/shRNA sequence: TAAGTCAGCACTAATGGGGG
  Species: H. sapiens (human)
  Promoter: hPGK and U6
  Tag / fusion protein: HA (C terminal on backbone)
  Cloning method: Restriction Enzyme; 5′ cloning site Unknown (destroyed during cloning); 3′ cloning site Unknown (destroyed during cloning)
  Sequencing primers: 5′ GATCCGCCACCATGGATGC
Terms and licenses: Academic/Nonprofit Terms; Industry Terms: Not Available to Industry
How to cite: Lenti-(BB)-hPGK-KRAB-dCas9-P2A-BlastR rs12189774-guide1 was a gift from Jorge Ferrer (Addgene plasmid # 125436 ; http://n2t.net/addgene:125436 ; RRID:Addgene_125436)
