[The description below was written by a language model from this plasmid's Addgene catalogue record and pLannotate feature annotations shown in this document.]
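Description:
Lenti-(BB)-hPGK-KRAB-dCas9-P2A-BlastR rs12189774-guide1 is an all-in-one lentiviral CRISPR interference plasmid of about 13.4 kb, derived from the Lenti-(BB)-hPGK-KRAB-dCas9-P2A-BlastR backbone by inserting a single guide sequence. It is propagated in E. coli at high copy through a ColE1/pUC-type origin with ampicillin selection (AmpR). The bacterial portion also carries an f1 origin and an SV40/EM7-driven BleoR cassette that lies outside the proviral region. The transfer cassette has a third-generation, self-inactivating layout. A CMV enhancer/promoter drives a truncated HIV-1 5' LTR, followed by the Ψ packaging signal, a gag fragment, the RRE for Rev-dependent export and a cPPT/CTS. The cassette ends in a ΔU3 3' LTR, which is followed by a bGH polyadenylation signal.

Two expression units sit between the LTRs. A human U6 Pol III promoter transcribes the targeting spacer fused to the S. pyogenes guide RNA scaffold; because the sequence map is circular, this unit spans the numbering origin. Downstream, the human PGK promoter drives the KRAB repression domain of ZNF10 fused to Cas9. The automated annotation labels this simply as Cas9, but the catalogue identifies it as nuclease-dead dCas9. It is linked through a P2A peptide to blasticidin S deaminase, so repressor and selection marker come from one transcript, which is stabilised by a WPRE. The catalogue also lists a C-terminal HA tag on the backbone, though the feature table does not annotate it or the P2A. According to the record, the guide directs KRAB-dCas9 to a human pancreatic islet enhancer at the VEGFA GWAS locus that contains the type 2 diabetes-associated variant rs12189774. Transduced, blasticidin-selected cells can therefore be used to test the effect of silencing this enhancer.
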