Features (pLannotate 1.2.2; 34 found; start..end, strand, type, name):
      1..76      +  misc_RNA       gRNA scaffold: guide RNA scaffold for the Streptococcus pyogenes CRISPR/Cas9 system
    107..617     +  promoter       hPGK promoter: human phosphoglycerate kinase 1 promoter
    666..851     +  CDS            KRAB: Krüppel-associated box (KRAB) transcriptional repression domain from the human zinc finger protein ZNF10 (Margolin et al., 1994)
    873..4976    +  CDS            Cas9: Cas9 (Csn1) endonuclease from the Streptococcus pyogenes Type II CRISPR/Cas system generates RNA-guided double strand breaks in DNA
   5175..5573    +  CDS            BSD: blasticidin S deaminase; Aspergillus terreus BSD; confers resistance to blasticidin
   5574..5595    +  misc_feature   MCS (fragment): pBluescript multiple cloning site
   5598..6186    +  misc_feature   WPRE: woodchuck hepatitis virus posttranscriptional regulatory element
   6237..6256    +  misc_feature   cPPT/CTS (fragment): central polypurine tract and central termination sequence of HIV-1
   6258..6491    +  LTR            3' LTR (ΔU3): self-inactivating 3' long terminal repeat (LTR) from HIV-1
   6523..6747    +  polyA_signal   bGH poly(A) signal: bovine growth hormone polyadenylation signal
   6751..6772    +  promoter       SV40 promoter (fragment): SV40 enhancer and early promoter
   6793..7221    +  rep_origin     f1 ori (sequence partly withheld): f1 bacteriophage origin of replication; arrow indicates direction of (+) strand synthesis
   7235..7564    +  promoter       SV40 promoter: SV40 enhancer and early promoter
   7612..7659    +  promoter       EM7 promoter: synthetic bacterial promoter&nbsp
   7678..8052    +  CDS            BleoR: antibiotic-binding protein; Sh ble from Streptoalloteichus hindustanus; confers resistance to bleomycin, phleomycin, and Zeocin™
   8062..8187    +  CDS            ble (fragment): BLE_KLEPN - Experimental evidence at protein level: Swiss-Prot protein existence level 1. Binding protein with a strong affinity to the bleomycin family of antibiotics. Binds to CL990; an antimitotic-antibiotic compound. From Klebsiella pneumoniae.
   8182..8303    +  polyA_signal   SV40 poly(A) signal: SV40 polyadenylation signal
   8374..8396    -  protein_bind   lac operator (fragment): The lac repressor binds to the lac operator to inhibit transcription in E. coli. This inhibition can be relieved by adding lactose or isopropyl-β-D-thiogalactopyranoside (IPTG). lac repressor encoded by lacI
   8400..8430    -  promoter       lac promoter: promoter for the E. coli lac operon
   8445..8466    -  protein_bind   CAP binding site: CAP binding activates transcription in the presence of cAMP. E. coli catabolite activator protein
   8479..8571    -  CDS            lacI (fragment): lac repressor; lacI; The lac repressor binds to the lac operator to inhibit transcription in E. coli. This inhibition can be relieved by adding lactose or isopropyl-β-D-thiogalactopyranoside (IPTG).
   8754..9342    -  rep_origin     ori: high-copy-number ColE1/pMB1/pBR322/pUC origin of replication
   9513..10373   -  CDS            AmpR: β-lactamase; bla; confers resistance to ampicillin, carbenicillin, and related antibiotics
  10374..10478   -  promoter       AmpR promoter: bla
  10537..10589   -  misc_feature   bom (fragment): basis of mobility region from pBR322
  10744..11123   +  enhancer       CMV enhancer: human cytomegalovirus immediate early enhancer
  11124..11323   +  promoter       CMV promoter: human cytomegalovirus (CMV) immediate early promoter
  11341..11521   +  LTR            5' LTR (truncated): truncated 5' long terminal repeat (LTR) from HIV-1
  11568..11693   +  misc_feature   HIV-1 Ψ: packaging signal of human immunodeficiency virus type 1
  11677..12040   +  CDS            HIV-1 gag (fragment): gag protein from human immunodeficiency virus 1; gag
  12186..12419   +  misc_feature   RRE: The Rev response element (RRE) of HIV-1 allows for Rev-dependent mRNA export from the nucleus to the cytoplasm.
  12796..12896   +  CDS            Rev (fragment): human immunodeficiency virus 1 (HIV-1) Rev protein; rev; enhances nuclear export of unspliced and incompletely spliced viral mRNAs
  12946..13063   +  misc_feature   cPPT/CTS: central polypurine tract and central termination sequence of HIV-1
  13114..13354   +  promoter       U6 promoter: RNA polymerase III promoter for human U6 snRNA
>Addgene plasmid #125436 | Lenti-(BB)-hPGK-KRAB-dCas9-P2A-BlastR rs12189774-guide1 | addgene full sequence | sequence record 251285 | Addgene NGS Result
GTTTTAGAGCTAGAAATAGCAAGTTAAAATAAGGCTAGTCCGTTATCAACTTGAAAAAGTGGCACCGAGT
CGGTGCTTTTTTGAATTCGCTAGCTAGGTCTTGAAAGGGGTTGGGGTTGCGCCTTTTCCAAGGCAGCCCT
GGGTTTGCGCAGGGACGCGGCTGCTCTGGGCGTGGTTCCGGGAAACGCAGCGGCGCCGACCCTGGGTCTC
GCACATTCTTCACGTCCGTTCGCAGCGTCACCCGGATCTTCGCCGCTACCCTTGTGGGCCCCCCGGCGAC
GCTTCCTGCTCCGCCCCTAAGTCGGGAAGGTTCCTTGCGGTTCGCGGCGTGCCGGACGTGACAAACGGAA
GCCGCACGTCTCACTAGTACCCTCGCAGACGGACAGCGCCAGGGAGCAATGGCAGCGCGCCGACCGCGAT
GGGCTGTGGCCAATAGCGGCTGCTCAGCAGGGCGCGCCGAGAGCAGCGGCCGGGAAGGGGCGGTGCGGGA
GGCGGGGTGTGGGGCGGTAGTGTGGGCCCTGTTCCTGCCCGCGCGGTGTTCCGCATTCTGCAAGCCTCCG
GAGCGCACGTCGGCAGTCGGCTCCCTCGTTGACCGAATCACCGACCTCTCTCCCCAGGACCGGTGATCCG
CCACCATGGATGCTAAGTCACTAACTGCCTGGTCCCGGACACTGGTGACCTTCAAGGATGTATTTGTGGA
CTTCACCAGGGAGGAGTGGAAGCTGCTGGACACTGCTCAGCAGATCGTGTACAGAAATGTGATGCTGGAG
AACTATAAGAACCTGGTTTCCTTGGGTTATCAGCTTACTAAGCCAGATGTGATCCTCCGGTTGGAGAAGG
GAGAAGAGCCCGGCGGTTCCGGCGGAGGGTCGATGGACAAGAAGTACAGCATCGGCCTGGCCATCGGCAC
CAACTCTGTCGGCTGGGCCGTGATCACCGACGAGTACAAGGTGCCCAGCAAGAAATTCAAGGTGCTGGGC
AACACCGACCGGCACAGCATCAAGAAGAACCTGATCGGCGCCCTGCTGTTCGACAGCGGAGAAACAGCCG
AGGCCACCCGGCTGAAGAGAACCGCCAGAAGAAGATACACCAGACGGAAGAACCGGATCTGCTATCTGCA
AGAGATCTTCAGCAACGAGATGGCCAAGGTGGACGACAGCTTCTTCCACAGACTGGAAGAGTCCTTCCTG
GTGGAAGAGGATAAGAAGCACGAGCGGCACCCCATCTTCGGCAACATCGTGGACGAGGTGGCCTACCACG
AGAAGTACCCCACCATCTACCACCTGAGAAAGAAACTGGTGGACAGCACCGACAAGGCCGACCTGCGGCT
GATCTATCTGGCCCTGGCCCACATGATCAAGTTCCGGGGCCACTTCCTGATCGAGGGCGACCTGAACCCC
GACAACAGCGACGTGGACAAGCTGTTCATCCAGCTGGTGCAGACCTACAACCAGCTGTTCGAGGAAAACC
CCATCAACGCCAGCGGCGTGGACGCCAAGGCCATCCTGTCTGCCAGACTGAGCAAGAGCAGACGGCTGGA
AAATCTGATCGCCCAGCTGCCCGGCGAGAAGAAGAATGGCCTGTTCGGCAACCTGATTGCCCTGAGCCTG
GGCCTGACCCCCAACTTCAAGAGCAACTTCGACCTGGCCGAGGATGCCAAACTGCAGCTGAGCAAGGACA
CCTACGACGACGACCTGGACAACCTGCTGGCCCAGATCGGCGACCAGTACGCCGACCTGTTTCTGGCCGC
CAAGAACCTGTCCGACGCCATCCTGCTGAGCGACATCCTGAGAGTGAACACCGAGATCACCAAGGCCCCC
CTGAGCGCCTCTATGATCAAGAGATACGACGAGCACCACCAGGACCTGACCCTGCTGAAAGCTCTCGTGC
GGCAGCAGCTGCCTGAGAAGTACAAAGAGATTTTCTTCGACCAGAGCAAGAACGGCTACGCCGGCTACAT
CGATGGCGGAGCCAGCCAGGAAGAGTTCTACAAGTTCATCAAGCCCATCCTGGAAAAGATGGACGGCACC
GAGGAACTGCTCGTGAAGCTGAACAGAGAGGACCTGCTGCGGAAGCAGCGGACCTTCGACAACGGCAGCA
TCCCCCACCAGATCCACCTGGGAGAGCTGCACGCCATTCTGCGGCGGCAGGAAGATTTTTACCCATTCCT
GAAGGACAACCGGGAAAAGATCGAGAAGATCCTGACCTTCCGCATCCCCTACTACGTGGGCCCTCTGGCC
AGGGGAAACAGCAGATTCGCCTGGATGACCAGAAAGAGCGAGGAAACCATCACCCCCTGGAACTTCGAGG
AAGTGGTGGACAAGGGCGCCAGCGCCCAGAGCTTCATCGAGCGGATGACCAACTTCGATAAGAACCTGCC
CAACGAGAAGGTGCTGCCCAAGCACAGCCTGCTGTACGAGTACTTCACCGTGTACAACGAGCTGACCAAA
GTGAAATACGTGACCGAGGGAATGAGAAAGCCCGCCTTCCTGAGCGGCGAGCAGAAAAAAGCCATCGTGG
ACCTGCTGTTCAAGACCAACCGGAAAGTGACCGTGAAGCAGCTGAAAGAGGACTACTTCAAGAAAATCGA
GTGCTTCGACTCCGTGGAAATCTCCGGCGTGGAAGATCGGTTCAACGCCTCCCTGGGCACATACCACGAT
CTGCTGAAAATTATCAAGGACAAGGACTTCCTGGACAATGAGGAAAACGAGGACATTCTGGAAGATATCG
TGCTGACCCTGACACTGTTTGAGGACAGAGAGATGATCGAGGAACGGCTGAAAACCTATGCCCACCTGTT
CGACGACAAAGTGATGAAGCAGCTGAAGCGGCGGAGATACACCGGCTGGGGCAGGCTGAGCCGGAAGCTG
ATCAACGGCATCCGGGACAAGCAGTCCGGCAAGACAATCCTGGATTTCCTGAAGTCCGACGGCTTCGCCA
ACAGAAACTTCATGCAGCTGATCCACGACGACAGCCTGACCTTTAAAGAGGACATCCAGAAAGCCCAGGT
GTCCGGCCAGGGCGATAGCCTGCACGAGCACATTGCCAATCTGGCCGGCAGCCCCGCCATTAAGAAGGGC
ATCCTGCAGACAGTGAAGGTGGTGGACGAGCTCGTGAAAGTGATGGGCCGGCACAAGCCCGAGAACATCG
TGATCGAAATGGCCAGAGAGAACCAGACCACCCAGAAGGGACAGAAGAACAGCCGCGAGAGAATGAAGCG
GATCGAAGAGGGCATCAAAGAGCTGGGCAGCCAGATCCTGAAAGAACACCCCGTGGAAAACACCCAGCTG
CAGAACGAGAAGCTGTACCTGTACTACCTGCAGAATGGGCGGGATATGTACGTGGACCAGGAACTGGACA
TCAACCGGCTGTCCGACTACGATGTGGACGCTATCGTGCCTCAGAGCTTTCTGAAGGACGACTCCATCGA
TAACAAAGTGCTGACTCGGAGCGACAAGAACCGGGGCAAGAGCGACAACGTGCCCTCCGAAGAGGTCGTG
AAGAAGATGAAGAACTACTGGCGCCAGCTGCTGAATGCCAAGCTGATTACCCAGAGGAAGTTCGACAATC
TGACCAAGGCCGAGAGAGGCGGCCTGAGCGAACTGGATAAGGCCGGCTTCATCAAGAGACAGCTGGTGGA
AACCCGGCAGATCACAAAGCACGTGGCACAGATCCTGGACTCCCGGATGAACACTAAGTACGACGAGAAC
GACAAACTGATCCGGGAAGTGAAAGTGATCACCCTGAAGTCCAAGCTGGTGTCCGATTTCCGGAAGGATT
TCCAGTTTTACAAAGTGCGCGAGATCAACAACTACCACCACGCCCACGACGCCTACCTGAACGCCGTCGT
GGGAACCGCCCTGATCAAAAAGTACCCTAAGCTGGAAAGCGAGTTCGTGTACGGCGACTACAAGGTGTAC
GACGTGCGGAAGATGATCGCCAAGAGCGAGCAGGAAATCGGCAAGGCTACCGCCAAGTACTTCTTCTACA
GCAACATCATGAACTTTTTCAAGACCGAGATTACCCTGGCCAACGGCGAGATCCGGAAGCGGCCTCTGAT
CGAGACAAACGGCGAAACAGGCGAGATCGTGTGGGATAAGGGCCGGGACTTTGCCACCGTGCGGAAAGTG
CTGTCTATGCCCCAAGTGAATATCGTGAAAAAGACCGAGGTGCAGACAGGCGGCTTCAGCAAAGAGTCTA
TCCTGCCCAAGAGGAACAGCGACAAGCTGATCGCCAGAAAGAAGGACTGGGACCCTAAGAAGTACGGCGG
CTTCGACAGCCCCACCGTGGCCTATTCTGTGCTGGTGGTGGCCAAAGTGGAAAAGGGCAAGTCCAAGAAA
CTGAAGAGTGTGAAAGAGCTGCTGGGGATCACCATCATGGAAAGAAGCAGCTTCGAGAAGAATCCCATCG
ACTTTCTGGAAGCCAAGGGCTACAAAGAAGTGAAAAAGGACCTGATCATCAAGCTGCCTAAGTACTCCCT
GTTCGAGCTGGAAAACGGCCGGAAGAGAATGCTGGCCTCTGCCGGCGAACTGCAGAAGGGAAACGAACTG
GCCCTGCCCTCCAAATATGTGAACTTCCTGTACCTGGCCAGCCACTATGAGAAGCTGAAGGGCTCCCCCG
AGGATAATGAGCAGAAACAGCTGTTTGTGGAACAGCACAAACACTACCTGGACGAGATCATCGAGCAGAT
CAGCGAGTTCTCCAAGAGAGTGATCCTGGCCGACGCTAATCTGGACAAGGTGCTGAGCGCCTACAACAAG
CACAGAGACAAGCCTATCAGAGAGCAGGCCGAGAATATCATCCACCTGTTTACCCTGACCAGTCTGGGAG
CCCCTGCCGCCTTCAAGTACTTTGACACCACCATCGACCGGAAGAGGTACACCAGCACCAAAGAGGTGCT
GGACGCCACCCTGATCCACCAGAGCATCACCGGCCTGTACGAGACACGGATCGACCTGTCTCAGCTGGGA
GGCGACGCCTATCCCTATGACGTGCCCGATTATGCCAGCCTGGGCAGCGGCTCCCCCAAGAAAAAACGCA
AGGTGGAAGATCCTAAGAAAAAGCGGAAAGTGGACGGCATTGGTAGTGGGAGCAACGGCAGCAGCGGGGA
TCCGGCCGCAACAAACTTCTCTCTGCTGAAACAAGCCGGAGATGTCGAAGAGAATCCTGGACCGATGGCC
AAGCCTTTGTCTCAAGAAGAATCCACCCTCATTGAAAGAGCAACGGCTACAATCAACAGCATCCCCATCT
CTGAAGACTACAGCGTCGCCAGCGCAGCTCTCTCTAGCGACGGCCGCATCTTCACTGGTGTCAATGTATA
TCATTTTACTGGGGGACCTTGTGCAGAACTCGTGGTGCTGGGCACTGCTGCTGCTGCGGCAGCTGGCAAC
CTGACTTGTATCGTCGCGATCGGAAATGAGAACAGGGGCATCTTGAGCCCCTGCGGACGGTGCCGACAGG
TGCTTCTCGATCTGCATCCTGGGATCAAAGCCATAGTGAAGGACAGTGATGGACAGCCGACGGCAGTTGG
GATTCGTGAATTGCTGCCCTCTGGTTATGTGTGGGAGGGCTAAGAATTCGATATCAAGCTTATCGGTAAT
CAACCTCTGGATTACAAAATTTGTGAAAGATTGACTGGTATTCTTAACTATGTTGCTCCTTTTACGCTAT
GTGGATACGCTGCTTTAATGCCTTTGTATCATGCTATTGCTTCCCGTATGGCTTTCATTTTCTCCTCCTT
GTATAAATCCTGGTTGCTGTCTCTTTATGAGGAGTTGTGGCCCGTTGTCAGGCAACGTGGCGTGGTGTGC
ACTGTGTTTGCTGACGCAACCCCCACTGGTTGGGGCATTGCCACCACCTGTCAGCTCCTTTCCGGGACTT
TCGCTTTCCCCCTCCCTATTGCCACGGCGGAACTCATCGCCGCCTGCCTTGCCCGCTGCTGGACAGGGGC
TCGGCTGTTGGGCACTGACAATTCCGTGGTGTTGTCGGGGAAATCATCGTCCTTTCCTTGGCTGCTCGCC
TGTGTTGCCACCTGGATTCTGCGCGGGACGTCCTTCTGCTACGTCCCTTCGGCCCTCAATCCAGCGGACC
TTCCTTCCCGCGGCCTGCTGCCGGCTCTGCGGCCTCTTCCGCGTCTTCGCCTTCGCCCTCAGACGAGTCG
GATCTCCCTTTGGGCCGCCTCCCCGCGTCGACTTTAAGACCAATGACTTACAAGGCAGCTGTAGATCTTA
GCCACTTTTTAAAAGAAAAGGGGGGACTGGAAGGGCTAATTCACTCCCAACGAAGACAAGATCTGCTTTT
TGCTTGTACTGGGTCTCTCTGGTTAGACCAGATCTGAGCCTGGGAGCTCTCTGGCTAACTAGGGAACCCA
CTGCTTAAGCCTCAATAAAGCTTGCCTTGAGTGCTTCAAGTAGTGTGTGCCCGTCTGTTGTGTGACTCTG
GTAACTAGAGATCCCTCAGACCCTTTTAGTCAGTGTGGAAAATCTCTAGCAGGGCCCGTTTAAACCCGCT
GATCAGCCTCGACTGTGCCTTCTAGTTGCCAGCCATCTGTTGTTTGCCCCTCCCCCGTGCCTTCCTTGAC
CCTGGAAGGTGCCACTCCCACTGTCCTTTCCTAATAAAATGAGGAAATTGCATCGCATTGTCTGAGTAGG
TGTCATTCTATTCTGGGGGGTGGGGTGGGGCAGGACAGCAAGGGGGAGGATTGGGAAGACAATAGCAGGC
ATGCTGGGGATGCGGTGGGCTCTATGGCTTCTGAGGCGGAAAGAACCAGCTGGGGCTCTAGGGGGTATCC
CC
[124 nt withheld, positions 6793-6916]
C
[91 nt withheld, positions 6918-7008]
A
[49 nt withheld, positions 7010-7058]
CCTTTGACGTTGGAGTCCACGTTCTTT
[37 nt withheld, positions 7086-7122]
ACCCTATCTCGGTCTATTCTTTTGATTTATAAGGGATTTTGCCGATTTCGGCCTATTGGTTAAAAAATGA
GCTGATTTAACAAAAATTTAACGCGAATTAATTCTGTGGAATGTGTGTCAGTTAGGGTGTGGAAAGTCCC
CAGGCTCCCCAGCAGGCAGAAGTATGCAAAGCATGCATCTCAATTAGTCAGCAACCAGGTGTGGAAAGTC
CCCAGGCTCCCCAGCAGGCAGAAGTATGCAAAGCATGCATCTCAATTAGTCAGCAACCATAGTCCCGCCC
CTAACTCCGCCCATCCCGCCCCTAACTCCGCCCAGTTCCGCCCATTCTCCGCCCCATGGCTGACTAATTT
TTTTTATTTATGCAGAGGCCGAGGCCGCCTCTGCCTCTGAGCTATTCCAGAAGTAGTGAGGAGGCTTTTT
TGGAGGCCTAGGCTTTTGCAAAAAGCTCCCGGGAGCTTGTATATCCATTTTCGGATCTGATCAGCACGTG
TTGACAATTAATCATCGGCATAGTATATCGGCATAGTATAATACGACAAGGTGAGGAACTAAACCATGGC
CAAGTTGACCAGTGCCGTTCCGGTGCTCACCGCGCGCGACGTCGCCGGAGCGGTCGAGTTCTGGACCGAC
CGGCTCGGGTTCTCCCGGGACTTCGTGGAGGACGACTTCGCCGGTGTGGTCCGGGACGACGTGACCCTGT
TCATCAGCGCGGTCCAGGACCAGGTGGTGCCGGACAACACCCTGGCCTGGGTGTGGGTGCGCGGCCTGGA
CGAGCTGTACGCCGAGTGGTCGGAGGTCGTGTCCACGAACTTCCGGGACGCCTCCGGGCCGGCCATGACC
GAGATCGGCGAGCAGCCGTGGGGGCGGGAGTTCGCCCTGCGCGACCCGGCCGGCAACTGCGTGCACTTCG
TGGCCGAGGAGCAGGACTGACACGTGCTACGAGATTTCGATTCCACCGCCGCCTTCTATGAAAGGTTGGG
CTTCGGAATCGTTTTCCGGGACGCCGGCTGGATGATCCTCCAGCGCGGGGATCTCATGCTGGAGTTCTTC
GCCCACCCCAACTTGTTTATTGCAGCTTATAATGGTTACAAATAAAGCAATAGCATCACAAATTTCACAA
ATAAAGCATTTTTTTCACTGCATTCTAGTTGTGGTTTGTCCAAACTCATCAATGTATCTTATCATGTCTG
TATACCGTCGACCTCTAGCTAGAGCTTGGCGTAATCATGGTCATAGCTGTTTCCTGTGTGAAATTGTTAT
CCGCTCACAATTCCACACAACATACGAGCCGGAAGCATAAAGTGTAAAGCCTGGGGTGCCTAATGAGTGA
GCTAACTCACATTAATTGCGTTGCGCTCACTGCCCGCTTTCCAGTCGGGAAACCTGTCGTGCCAGCTGCA
TTAATGAATCGGCCAACGCGCGGGGAGAGGCGGTTTGCGTATTGGGCGCTCTTCCGCTTCCTCGCTCACT
GACTCGCTGCGCTCGGTCGTTCGGCTGCGGCGAGCGGTATCAGCTCACTCAAAGGCGGTAATACGGTTAT
CCACAGAATCAGGGGATAACGCAGGAAAGAACATGTGAGCAAAAGGCCAGCAAAAGGCCAGGAACCGTAA
AAAGGCCGCGTTGCTGGCGTTTTTCCATAGGCTCCGCCCCCCTGACGAGCATCACAAAAATCGACGCTCA
AGTCAGAGGTGGCGAAACCCGACAGGACTATAAAGATACCAGGCGTTTCCCCCTGGAAGCTCCCTCGTGC
GCTCTCCTGTTCCGACCCTGCCGCTTACCGGATACCTGTCCGCCTTTCTCCCTTCGGGAAGCGTGGCGCT
TTCTCATAGCTCACGCTGTAGGTATCTCAGTTCGGTGTAGGTCGTTCGCTCCAAGCTGGGCTGTGTGCAC
GAACCCCCCGTTCAGCCCGACCGCTGCGCCTTATCCGGTAACTATCGTCTTGAGTCCAACCCGGTAAGAC
ACGACTTATCGCCACTGGCAGCAGCCACTGGTAACAGGATTAGCAGAGCGAGGTATGTAGGCGGTGCTAC
AGAGTTCTTGAAGTGGTGGCCTAACTACGGCTACACTAGAAGAACAGTATTTGGTATCTGCGCTCTGCTG
AAGCCAGTTACCTTCGGAAAAAGAGTTGGTAGCTCTTGATCCGGCAAACAAACCACCGCTGGTAGCGGTG
GTTTTTTTGTTTGCAAGCAGCAGATTACGCGCAGAAAAAAAGGATCTCAAGAAGATCCTTTGATCTTTTC
TACGGGGTCTGACGCTCAGTGGAACGAAAACTCACGTTAAGGGATTTTGGTCATGAGATTATCAAAAAGG
ATCTTCACCTAGATCCTTTTAAATTAAAAATGAAGTTTTAAATCAATCTAAAGTATATATGAGTAAACTT
GGTCTGACAGTTACCAATGCTTAATCAGTGAGGCACCTATCTCAGCGATCTGTCTATTTCGTTCATCCAT
AGTTGCCTGACTCCCCGTCGTGTAGATAACTACGATACGGGAGGGCTTACCATCTGGCCCCAGTGCTGCA
ATGATACCGCGAGACCCACGCTCACCGGCTCCAGATTTATCAGCAATAAACCAGCCAGCCGGAAGGGCCG
AGCGCAGAAGTGGTCCTGCAACTTTATCCGCCTCCATCCAGTCTATTAATTGTTGCCGGGAAGCTAGAGT
AAGTAGTTCGCCAGTTAATAGTTTGCGCAACGTTGTTGCCATTGCTACAGGCATCGTGGTGTCACGCTCG
TCGTTTGGTATGGCTTCATTCAGCTCCGGTTCCCAACGATCAAGGCGAGTTACATGATCCCCCATGTTGT
GCAAAAAAGCGGTTAGCTCCTTCGGTCCTCCGATCGTTGTCAGAAGTAAGTTGGCCGCAGTGTTATCACT
CATGGTTATGGCAGCACTGCATAATTCTCTTACTGTCATGCCATCCGTAAGATGCTTTTCTGTGACTGGT
GAGTACTCAACCAAGTCATTCTGAGAATAGTGTATGCGGCGACCGAGTTGCTCTTGCCCGGCGTCAATAC
GGGATAATACCGCGCCACATAGCAGAACTTTAAAAGTGCTCATCATTGGAAAACGTTCTTCGGGGCGAAA
ACTCTCAAGGATCTTACCGCTGTTGAGATCCAGTTCGATGTAACCCACTCGTGCACCCAACTGATCTTCA
GCATCTTTTACTTTCACCAGCGTTTCTGGGTGAGCAAAAACAGGAAGGCAAAATGCCGCAAAAAAGGGAA
TAAGGGCGACACGGAAATGTTGAATACTCATACTCTTCCTTTTTCAATATTATTGAAGCATTTATCAGGG
TTATTGTCTCATGAGCGGATACATATTTGAATGTATTTAGAAAAATAAACAAATAGGGGTTCCGCGCACA
TTTCCCCGAAAAGTGCCACCTGACGTCGACGGATCGGGAGATCTCCCGATCCCCTATGGTGCACTCTCAG
TACAATCTGCTCTGATGCCGCATAGTTAAGCCAGTATCTGCTCCCTGCTTGTGTGTTGGAGGTCGCTGAG
TAGTGCGCGAGCAAAATTTAAGCTACAACAAGGCAAGGCTTGACCGACAATTGCATGAAGAATCTGCTTA
GGGTTAGGCGTTTTGCGCTGCTTCGCGATGTACGGGCCAGATATACGCGTTGACATTGATTATTGACTAG
TTATTAATAGTAATCAATTACGGGGTCATTAGTTCATAGCCCATATATGGAGTTCCGCGTTACATAACTT
ACGGTAAATGGCCCGCCTGGCTGACCGCCCAACGACCCCCGCCCATTGACGTCAATAATGACGTATGTTC
CCATAGTAACGCCAATAGGGACTTTCCATTGACGTCAATGGGTGGAGTATTTACGGTAAACTGCCCACTT
GGCAGTACATCAAGTGTATCATATGCCAAGTACGCCCCCTATTGACGTCAATGACGGTAAATGGCCCGCC
TGGCATTATGCCCAGTACATGACCTTATGGGACTTTCCTACTTGGCAGTACATCTACGTATTAGTCATCG
CTATTACCATGGTGATGCGGTTTTGGCAGTACATCAATGGGCGTGGATAGCGGTTTGACTCACGGGGATT
TCCAAGTCTCCACCCCATTGACGTCAATGGGAGTTTGTTTTGGCACCAAAATCAACGGGACTTTCCAAAA
TGTCGTAACAACTCCGCCCCATTGACGCAAATGGGCGGTAGGCGTGTACGGTGGGAGGTCTATATAAGCA
GCGCGTTTTGCCTGTACTGGGTCTCTCTGGTTAGACCAGATCTGAGCCTGGGAGCTCTCTGGCTAACTAG
GGAACCCACTGCTTAAGCCTCAATAAAGCTTGCCTTGAGTGCTTCAAGTAGTGTGTGCCCGTCTGTTGTG
TGACTCTGGTAACTAGAGATCCCTCAGACCCTTTTAGTCAGTGTGGAAAATCTCTAGCAGTGGCGCCCGA
ACAGGGACTTGAAAGCGAAAGGGAAACCAGAGGAGCTCTCTCGACGCAGGACTCGGCTTGCTGAAGCGCG
CACGGCAAGAGGCGAGGGGCGGCGACTGGTGAGTACGCCAAAAATTTTGACTAGCGGAGGCTAGAAGGAG
AGAGATGGGTGCGAGAGCGTCAGTATTAAGCGGGGGAGAATTAGATCGCGATGGGAAAAAATTCGGTTAA
GGCCAGGGGGAAAGAAAAAATATAAATTAAAACATATAGTATGGGCAAGCAGGGAGCTAGAACGATTCGC
AGTTAATCCTGGCCTGTTAGAAACATCAGAAGGCTGTAGACAAATACTGGGACAGCTACAACCATCCCTT
CAGACAGGATCAGAAGAACTTAGATCATTATATAATACAGTAGCAACCCTCTATTGTGTGCATCAAAGGA
TAGAGATAAAAGACACCAAGGAAGCTTTAGACAAGATAGAGGAAGAGCAAAACAAAAGTAAGACCACCGC
ACAGCAAGCGGCCGCTGATCTTCAGACCTGGAGGAGGAGATATGAGGGACAATTGGAGAAGTGAATTATA
TAAATATAAAGTAGTAAAAATTGAACCATTAGGAGTAGCACCCACCAAGGCAAAGAGAAGAGTGGTGCAG
AGAGAAAAAAGAGCAGTGGGAATAGGAGCTTTGTTCCTTGGGTTCTTGGGAGCAGCAGGAAGCACTATGG
GCGCAGCGTCAATGACGCTGACGGTACAGGCCAGACAATTATTGTCTGGTATAGTGCAGCAGCAGAACAA
TTTGCTGAGGGCTATTGAGGCGCAACAGCATCTGTTGCAACTCACAGTCTGGGGCATCAAGCAGCTCCAG
GCAAGAATCCTGGCTGTGGAAAGATACCTAAAGGATCAACAGCTCCTGGGGATTTGGGGTTGCTCTGGAA
AACTCATTTGCACCACTGCTGTGCCTTGGAATGCTAGTTGGAGTAATAAATCTCTGGAACAGATTTGGAA
TCACACGACCTGGATGGAGTGGGACAGAGAAATTAACAATTACACAAGCTTAATACACTCCTTAATTGAA
GAATCGCAAAACCAGCAAGAAAAGAATGAACAAGAATTATTGGAATTAGATAAATGGGCAAGTTTGTGGA
ATTGGTTTAACATAACAAATTGGCTGTGGTATATAAAATTATTCATAATGATAGTAGGAGGCTTGGTAGG
TTTAAGAATAGTTTTTGCTGTACTTTCTATAGTGAATAGAGTTAGGCAGGGATATTCACCATTATCGTTT
CAGACCCACCTCCCAACCCCGAGGGGACCCGACAGGCCCGAAGGAATAGAAGAAGAAGGTGGAGAGAGAG
ACAGAGACAGATCCATTCGATTAGTGAACGGATCGGCACTGCGTGCGCCAATTCTGCAGACAAATGGCAG
TATTCATCCACAATTTTAAAAGAAAAGGGGGGATTGGGGGGTACAGTGCAGGGGAAAGAATAGTAGACAT
AATAGCAACAGACATACAAACTAAAGAATTACAAAAACAAATTACAAAAATTCAAAATTTTCGGGTTTAT
TACAGGGACAGCAGAGATCCAGTTTGGTTAATTAAGGTACCGAGGGCCTATTTCCCATGATTCCTTCATA
TTTGCATATACGATACAAGGCTGTTAGAGAGATAATTAGAATTAATTTGACTGTAAACACAAAGATATTA
GTACAAAATACGTGACGTAGAAAGTAATAATTTCTTGGGTAGTTTGCAGTTTTAAAATTATGTTTTAAAA
TGGACTATCATATGCTTACCGTAACTTGAAAGTATTTCGATTTCTTGGCTTTATATATCTTGTGGAAAGG
ACGAAACACCGTAAGTCAGCACTAATGGGGG
