>Addgene plasmid #125436 | Lenti-(BB)-hPGK-KRAB-dCas9-P2A-BlastR rs12189774-guide1 | depositor partial sequence | sequence record 240050 | Guide RNA, gRNA scaffold
NNNNNNNNTTGNAGTTTTAAATTATGTTTTAAATGGACTATCATATGCTTACCGTAACTTGAAAGTATTT
CGATTTCTTGGCTTTATATATCTTGTGGAAAGGACGAAACACCGTAAGTCAGCACTAATGGGGGGTTTTA
GAGCTAGAAATAGCAAGTTAAAATAAGGCTAGTCCGTTATCAACTTGAAAAAGTGGCACCGAGTCGGTGC
TTTTTTGAATTCGCTAGCTAGGTCTTGAAAGGGGTTGGGGTTGCGCCTTTTCCAAGGCAGCCCTGGGTTT
GCGCAGGGACGCGGCTGCTCTGGGCGTGGTTCCGGGAAACGCAGCGGCGCCGACCCTGGGTCTCGCACAT
TCTTCACGTCCGTTCGCAGCGTCACCCGGATCTTCGCCGCTACCCTTGTGGGCCCCCCGGCGACGCTTCC
TGCTCCGCCCCTAAGTCGGGAAGGTTCCTTGCGGTTCGCGGCGTGCCGGACGTGACAAACGGAAGCCGCA
CGTCTCACTAGTACCCTCGCAGACGGACAGCGCCAGGGAGCAATGGCAGCGCGCCGACCGCGATGGGCTG
TGGCCAATAGCGGCTGCTCAGCAGGGCGCGCCGAGAGCAGCGGCCGGGAAGGGGCGGTGCGGGAGGCGGG
GTGTGGGGCGGTAGTGTGGGCCCTGTTCCTGCCCGCGCGGTGTTCCGCATTCTGCAAGCCTCCGGAGCGC
ACGTCGGCAGTCGGCTCCCTCGTTGACCGAATCACCGACCTCTCTCCCCAGGACCGGTGATCCGCCACCA
TGGATGCTAAGTCACTAACTGCCTGGTCCCGGACACTGGTGACCTTCAAGGATGTATTTGTGGACTTCAC
CAGGGAGGAGTGGAAGCTGCTGGACACTGCTCAGCAGATCGTGTACAGAAATGTGATGCTGGAGAACTAT
AAGAACCTGGTTTCCTTGGGTTATCAGCTTACTAAGCCAGATGTGATCCTCCGGTTGGAGAAGGGAGAGA
AGCCCGGCGGTTCCGGCGGAGGTCAATGNNCAAGAGTACAGCATCGGCCTGGCCATCGGCACCAACTCTG
TCGGTTGGGCCTTGATCACCGTACNATTACAAGTGCCCAGCAAGAAATTCAAGGGGTTTGGNNAANTCCG
ATCGGCTCGGAATCAGGAAGAACTTGATCGGGNCCTGGTTTTTACAAGTGAAANNNATCCAAGGCTNCGG
TTTGAGAATAACCTCCTGAATAAAATTACCTNNNGTAATAANGATTCTGCAT
